Addgene plasmid #53442: UAS-Or88a
Purpose: UAS-Or88a in pUAST Vector
Depositing lab: Leslie Vosshall. Depositing organization: Rockefeller University.
Backbone
  Vector backbone: pUAST
  Vector type: Insect Expression
Growth in bacteria
  Bacterial resistance: Ampicillin, 100 μg/mL
  Growth temperature: 37°C
  Growth strain: DH5alpha
  Copy number: Unknown
Gene/Insert
  Gene/Insert name: UAS-Or88a
  Cloning method: Restriction Enzyme; 5′ cloning site NotI (not destroyed); 3′ cloning site XhoI (not destroyed)
  Sequencing primers: 5′ pCasper-hs (5'-GCAACTACTGAAATCTGCCAAG-3'); 3′ SV40-splice-R2 (5'-CACAAACAATTAGAATCAGTAG-3')
Terms and licenses: Academic/Nonprofit Terms; Industry Terms: Not Available to Industry
How to cite: UAS-Or88a was a gift from Leslie Vosshall (Addgene plasmid # 53442 ; http://n2t.net/addgene:53442 ; RRID:Addgene_53442)
