[The description below was written by a language model from this plasmid's Addgene catalogue record.]
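Description:
UAS-Or88a is an insect expression plasmid built on the pUAST backbone, the classic Drosophila vector for GAL4-dependent transgene expression. The record lists ampicillin resistance for selection in bacteria and describes the copy number as unknown. It gives no feature table, so the individual backbone elements are not itemised. As generally known, pUAST places a cloning site downstream of tandem GAL4 upstream activating sequences and a minimal hsp70 promoter, followed by an SV40 splice and polyadenylation region. This cassette sits between P-element ends together with a mini-white eye-colour marker, which allows germline transformation and identification of transgenic flies. The sequencing primers named in the record, one reading from the hsp70 promoter region and one from the SV40 splice region, fit this layout.

The insert is Or88a, cloned by restriction enzyme between NotI at the 5′ end and XhoI at the 3′ end, with both sites retained. The name corresponds to a Drosophila odorant receptor gene, but the record does not state the species of origin, the insert size, whether it is a cDNA or genomic fragment, or whether any tag or mutation is present. Because transcription from the UAS element depends on GAL4, the transgene stays silent until flies carrying it are crossed to a GAL4 driver line, which then restricts expression to the cells defined by that driver. The stated purpose is simply UAS-Or88a in the pUAST vector. A construct of this type is typically used to make transgenic flies for targeted or ectopic expression of the receptor, although the record does not describe a specific application.
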