>Addgene plasmid #53442 | UAS-Or88a | addgene partial sequence | sequence record 90498 | SV40-splice-R2 5'-CACAAACAATTAGAATCAGTAG-3'
CACTTAAAAATTTTATATTTACCTTAGAGCTTTAAATCTCTGTAGGTAGTTTGTCCAATTATGTCACACC
ACAGAAGTAAGGTTCCTTCACAAAGATCCTCTAGAGGTACCCTCGAGGTCGACGGTATCGATAAGCTTGA
TATCGAATTCCTGCAGCCCGGGGGATCCACTAGTGATTTCCTTTTAATGAGATTTGAGAAAAGTGAAGAG
TCTATAGGCCAGCTGCATTATTTCAGTGAAGTGCACCATATTGACTTGGATTAGCCCAAAGGCGCCCAGT
TGCTGTGTTCGCTGGCAATATTGCGTCCAGAGCAAATAGAACTTCCGGTACCGCCTACTTCCCAAATACC
ATTCCTGGCTTCGCAACGACGATTCCAGTCCCTCCGACGCCTTTTCCAGTTGGGTTCCCCGTAGACAAAT
CTCAAATGTGAAGCCCACCAGGACCAAAGTGGGTAATATATACTGAGCGATGATAAGGACATCTGATGTC
TCCGAGAGCATAAAGAGGTAGAAGCAGAGGGAACCGGCACCTACAAAATTGCTCACCAGGAAGGCCACTT
TAAAGATGTCGTTGTATTTTCTGCACAATCCATTAAGAAGCTGCTGCCTCTGAACTAATAACCTAAGATC
CACAAAGAATCGCTTCTCATCGGTCAAACTCTGTCGAGGATCGATGGCCGAAAACTGGCGAGCAAGATGG
CCCAAATGCATGACCAAATGTCCCTGCATCACATTGAATAGGTTGTCGAAGGTAACGAAAAAGGAGACGC
CGCAAGTGGTGCACATCAGGTCGAAGGACCAGACTAAAAGGTAGAAATTTGGGTCCTTTCGCACACCGCA
TGGCAGCCATCCTCCAAGGAGCTGCTCGTGCTGGGCAACAGGAGTATCTTTACCCTCGTGGGTCAGGAGG
AATAGAGCTAATGGCACAACGCAGAACATCGGACCACCCAAATGGGAGTAGATACGGATGAAGCGATAGC
GCTGCCAAAAGTTTCGGTACGTCTCATCCATTTGCATGTCCAACTGGCTGACCAAGTCCCGCGGACACTC
CCGATCCAAG
