>Addgene plasmid #53442 | UAS-Or88a | addgene partial sequence | sequence record 91680 | pCasper-hs 5'-GCAACTACTGAAATCTGCCAAG-3'
AAGAGAACTCTGAATAGGGAATTGGGAATTCGTTAACAGATCTGCGGCCGCGGGAATTCCATTCAAACCA
TGAAGCCAACGGAAATCAAAAAACCCTATCGAATGGAGGAGTTTCTGCGTCCGCAGATGTTCCAGGAGGT
GGCTCAGATGGTGCATTTCCAGTGGCGGAGAAATCCGGTGGACAACAGCATGGTGAACGCATCCATGGTC
CCCTTCTGCTTGTCGGCGTTTCTTAATGTCCTGTTTTTCGGCTGCAATGGTTGGGACATCATAGGACATT
TTTGGCTGGGACATCCTGCCAACCAGAATCCGCCCGTGCTTAGCATCACCATTTACTTCTCGATCAGGGG
ATTGATGCTATACCTGAAACGAAAGGAAATCGTTGAGTTTGTTAACGACTTGGATCGGGAGTGTCCGCGG
GACTTGGTCAGCCAGTTGGACATGCAAATGGATGAGACGTACCGAAACTTTTGGCAGCGCTATCGCTTCA
TCCGTATCTACTCCCATTTGGGTGGTCCGATGTTCTGCGTTGTGCCATTAGCTCTATTCCTCCTGACCCA
CGAGGGTAAAGATACTCCTGTTGCCCAGCACGAGCAGCTCCTTGGAGGATGGCTGCCATGCGGTGTGCGA
AAGGACCCAAATTTCTACCTTTTAGTCTGGTCCTTCGACCTGATGTGCACCACTTGCGGCGTCTCCTTTT
TC
